>Addgene plasmid #103519 | LSB-hsa-miR-424-3p | depositor full sequence | sequence record 196085 | Full Sequence
AATTGAGGGGATAACGCAGGAAAGAACATGTGAGCAAAAGGCCAGCAAAAGGCCAGGAACCGTAAAAAGG
CCGCGTTGCTGGCGTTTTTCCATAGGCTCCGCCCCCCTGACGAGCATCACAAAAATCGACGCTCAAGTCA
GAGGTGGCGAAACCCGACAGGACTATAAAGATACCAGGCGTTTCCCCCTGGAAGCTCCCTCGTGCGCTCT
CCTGTTCCGACCCTGCCGCTTACCGGATACCTGTCCGCCTTTCTCCCTTCGGGAAGCGTGGCGCTTTCTC
ATAGCTCACGCTGTAGGTATCTCAGTTCGGTGTAGGTCGTTCGCTCCAAGCTGGGCTGTGTGCACGAACC
CCCCGTTCAGCCCGACCGCTGCGCCTTATCCGGTAACTATCGTCTTGAGTCCAACCCGGTAAGACACGAC
TTATCGCCACTGGCAGCAGCCACTGGTAACAGGATTAGCAGAGCGAGGTATGTAGGCGGTGCTACAGAGT
TCTTGAAGTGGTGGCCTAACTACGGCTACACTAGAAGAACAGTATTTGGTATCTGCGCTCTGCTGAAGCC
AGTTACCTTCGGAAAAAGAGTTGGTAGCTCTTGATCCGGCAAACAAACCACCGCTGGTAGCGGTGGTTTT
TTTGTTTGCAAGCAGCAGATTACGCGCAGAAAAAAAGGATCTCAAGAAGATCCTTTGATCTTTTCTACGG
GGTCTGACGCTCAGTGGAACGAAAACTCACGTTAAGGGATTTTGGTCATGAGATTATCAAAAAGGATCTT
CACCTAGATCCTTTTAAATTAAAAATGAAGTTTTAAATCAATCTAAAGTATATATGAGTAAACTTGGTCT
GACAGTTACCAATGCTTAATCAGTGAGGCACCTATCTCAGCGATCTGTCTATTTCGTTCATCCATAGTTG
CCTGACTCCCCGTCGTGTAGATAACTACGATACGGGAGGGCTTACCATCTGGCCCCAGTGCTGCAATGAT
ACCGCGAGAACCACGCTCACCGGCTCCAGATTTATCAGCAATAAACCAGCCAGCCGGAAGGGCCGAGCGC
AGAAGTGGTCCTGCAACTTTATCCGCCTCCATCCAGTCTATTAATTGTTGCCGGGAAGCTAGAGTAAGTA
GTTCGCCAGTTAATAGTTTGCGCAACGTTGTTGCCATTGCTACAGGCATCGTGGTGTCACGCTCGTCGTT
TGGTATGGCTTCATTCAGCTCCGGTTCCCAACGATCAAGGCGAGTTACATGATCCCCCATGTTGTGCAAA
AAAGCGGTTAGCTCCTTCGGTCCTCCGATCGTTGTCAGAAGTAAGTTGGCCGCAGTGTTATCACTCATGG
TTATGGCAGCACTGCATAATTCTCTTACTGTCATGCCATCCGTAAGATGCTTTTCTGTGACTGGTGAGTA
CTCAACCAAGTCATTCTGAGAATAGTGTATGCGGCGACCGAGTTGCTCTTGCCCGGCGTCAATACGGGAT
AATACCGCGCCACATAGCAGAACTTTAAAAGTGCTCATCATTGGAAAACGTTCTTCGGGGCGAAAACTCT
CAAGGATCTTACCGCTGTTGAGATCCAGTTCGATGTAACCCACTCGTGCACCCAACTGATCTTCAGCATC
TTTTACTTTCACCAGCGTTTCTGGGTGAGCAAAAACAGGAAGGCAAAATGCCGCAAAAAAGGGAATAAGG
GCGACACGGAAATGTTGAATACTCATACTCTTCCTTTTTCAATATTATTGAAGCATTTATCAGGGTTATT
GTCTCATGAGCGGATACATATTTGAATGTAGCTCCGAATTTCTCGAGGGCTTGTCGACGACGGCGGTCTC
CGTCGTCAGGATCATGAATTCGACCCGCCTGCCACCATGACCGAGTACAAGCCCACGGTGCGCCTCGCCA
CCCGCGACGACGTCCCCCGGGCCGTACGCACCCTCGCCGCCGCGTTCGCCGACTACCCCGCCACGCGCCA
CACCGTCGACCCGGACCGCCACATCGAGCGGGTCACCGAGCTGCAAGAACTCTTCCTCACGCGCGTCGGG
CTCGACATCGGCAAGGTGTGGGTCGCGGACGACGGCGCCGCGGTGGCGGTCTGGACCACGCCGGAGAGCG
TCGAAGCGGGGGCGGTGTTCGCCGAGATCGGCCCGCGCATGGCCGAGTTGAGCGGTTCCCGGCTGGCCGC
GCAGCAACAGATGGAAGGCCTCCTGGCGCCGCACCGGCCCAAGGAGCCCGCGTGGTTCCTGGCCACCGTC
GGCGTCTCGCCCGACCACCAGGGCAAGGGTCTGGGCAGCGCCGTCGTGCTCCCCGGAGTGGAGGCGGCCG
AGCGCGCCGGGGTGCCCGCCTTCCTGGAGACATCCGCGCCCCGCAACCTCCCCTTCTACGAGCGGCTCGG
CTTCACCGTCACCGCCGACGTCGAGGTGCCCGAAGGACCGCGCACCTGGTGCATGACCCGCAAGCCCGGT
GCCTGATACGCGTGAATTCACTCCTCAGGTGCAGGCTGCCTATCAGAAGGTGGTGGCTGGTGTGGCCAAT
GCCCTGGCTCACAAATACCACTGAGATCTTTTTCCCTCTGCCAAAAATTATGGGGACATCATGAAGCCCC
TTGAGCATCTGACTTCTGGCTAATAAAGGAAATTTATTTTCATTGCAATAGTGTGTTGGAATTTTTTGTG
TCTCTCACTCGGAAGGACATATGGGAGGGCAAATCATTTAAAACATCAGAATGAGTATTTGGTTTAGAGT
TTGGCAACATATGCCCATATGCTGGCTGCCATGAACAAAGGTTGGCTATAAAGAGGTCATCAGTATATGA
AACAGCCCCCTGCTGTCCATTCCTTATTCCATAGAAAAGCCTTGACTTGAGGTTAGATTTTTTTTATATT
TTGTTTTGTGTTATTTTTTTCTTTAACATCCCTAAAATTTTCCTTACATGTTTTACTAGCCAGATTTTTC
CTCCTCTCCTGACTACTCCCAGTCATAGCTGTCCCTCTTCTCTTATGGAGATCCCTCGACCTGCAGCCCA
AGCTTGAATTCTCTAGAATTACCCTGTTATCCCTATGCTTGGTTTACCGAGCTCTTATTGGTTTTCAAAC
TTCATTGACTGTGCCCAACGCGCCTGGGAGCTCACGGGGACAGCCCCCCCCCAAAGCCCCCAGGGATGTA
ATTACGTCCCTCCCCCGCTAGGGGGCAGCAGCGAGCCGCCCGGGGCTCCGCTCCGGTCCGGCGCTCCCCC
CGCATCCCCGAGCCGGCAGCGTGCGGGGACAGCCCGGGCACGGGGAAGGTGGCACGGGATCGCTTTCCTC
TGAACGCTTCTCGCTGCTCTTTGAGCCTGCAGACACCTGGGGGGATACGGGGAAAAAGCTAGGCTGAAAG
ACCGGTTCTTAGAATGACACGCGCCTGGGAGCTCACGGGGACAGCCCCCCCCCAAAGCCCCCAGGGATGT
AATTACGTCCCTCCCCCGCTAGGGGGCAGCAGCGAGCCGCCCGGGGCTCCGCTCCGGTCCGGCGCTCCCC
CCGCATCCCCGAGCCGGCAGCGTGCGGGGACAGCCCGGGCACGGGGAAGGTGGCACGGGATCGCTTTCCT
CTGAACGCTTCTCGCTGCTCTTTGAGCCTGCAGACACCTGGGGGGATACGGGGAAAAAGCTAACTTCTGA
GACGACAACTTTGTATAGAAAAGTTGGCTCCGAATTCGCCCTTGACAGCAGAGATCCAGTTTGGTTAATT
AATTGGCTCCGGTGCCCGTCAGTGGGCAGAGCGCACATCGCCCACAGTCCCCGAGAAGTTGTGGGGAGGG
GTCGGCAATTGAACCGGTGCCTAGAGAAGGTGGCGCGGGGTAAACTGGGAAAGTGATGTCGTGTACTGGC
TCCGCCTTTTTCCCGAGGGTGGGGGAGAACCGTATATAAGTGCAGTAGTCGCCGTGAACGTTCTTTTTCG
CAACGGGTTTGCCGCCAGAACACAGGTAAGTGCCGTGTGTGGTTCCCGCGGGCCTGGCCTCTTTACGGGT
TATGGCCCTTGCGTGCCTTGAATTACTTCCACCTGGCTGCAGTACGTGATTCTTGATCCCGAGCTTCGGG
TTGGAAGTGGGTGGGAGAGTTCGAGGCCTTGCGCTTAAGGAGCCCCTTCGCCTCGTGCTTGAGTTGAGGC
CTGGCCTGGGCGCTGGGGCCGCCGCGTGCGAATCTGGTGGCACCTTCGCGCCTGTCTCGCTGCTTTCGAT
AAGTCTCTAGCCATTTAAAATTTTTGATGACCTGCTGCGACGCTTTTTTTCTGGCAAGATAGTCTTGTAA
ATGCGGGCCAAGATCTGCACACTGGTATTTCGGTTTTTGGGGCCGCGGGCGGCGACGGGGCCCGTGCGTC
CCAGCGCACATGTTCGGCGAGGCGGGGCCTGCGAGCGCGGCCACCGAGAATCGGACGGGGGTAGTCTCAA
GCTGGCCGGCCTGCTCTGGTGCCTGGCCTCGCGCCGCCGTGTATCGCCCCGCCCTGGGCGGCAAGGCTGG
CCCGGTCGGCACCAGTTGCGTGAGCGGAAAGATGGCCGCTTCCCGGCCCTGCTGCAGGGAGCTCAAAATG
GAGGACGCGGCGCTCGGGAGAGCGGGCGGGTGAGTCACCCACACAAAGGAAAAGGGCCTTTCCGTCCTCA
GCCGTCGCTTCATGTGACTCCACGGAGTACCGGGCGCCGTCCAGGCACCTCGATTAGTTCTCGAGCTTTT
GGAGTACGTCGTCTTTAGGTTGGGGGGAGGGGTTTTATGCGATGGAGTTTCCCCACACTGAGTGGGTGGA
GACTGAAGTTAGGCCAGCTTGGCACTTGATGTAATTCTCCTTGGAATTTGCCCTTTTTGAGTTTGGATCT
TGGTTCATTCTCAAGCCTCAGACAGTGGTTCAAAGTTTTTTTCTTCCATTTCAGGTGTCGTGAGAAGGGC
GAATTCGACCCAAGTTTGTACAAAAAAGCAGGCTGGATCCAGGTGCCACCATGGTGAGCGAGCTGATTAA
GGAGAACATGCACATGAAGCTGTACATGGAGGGCACCGTGAACAACCACCACTTCAAGTGCACATCCGAG
GGCGAAGGCAAGCCCTACGAGGGCACCCAGACCATGAGAATCAAGGCGGTCGAGGGCGGCCCTCTCCCCT
TCGCCTTCGACATCCTGGCTACCAGCTTCATGTACGGCAGCAAAACCTTCATCAACCACACCCAGGGCAT
CCCCGACTTCTTTAAGCAGTCCTTCCCCGAGGGCTTCACATGGGAGAGAGTCACCACATACGAAGATGGG
GGCGTGCTGACCGCTACCCAGGACACCAGCCTCCAGGACGGCTGCCTCATCTACAACGTCAAGATCAGAG
GGGTGAACTTCCCATCCAACGGCCCTGTGATGCAGAAGAAAACACTCGGCTGGGAGGCCTCCACCGAGAC
ACTGTACCCCGCTGACGGCGGCCTGGAAGGCAGAGCCGACATGGCCCTGAAGCTCGTGGGCGGGGGCCAC
CTGATCTGCAACCTTAAGACCACATACAGATCCAAGAAACCCGCTAAGAACCTCAAGATGCCCGGCGTCT
ACTATGTGGACAGGAGACTGGAAAGAATCAAGGAGGCCGACAAAGAGACATACGTCGAGCAGCACGAGGT
GGCTGTGGCCAGATACTGCGACCTCCCTAGCAAACTGGGGCACAAACTTAATTGAGAATTCTACCACCCA
GCTTTCTTGTACAAAGTGGTACGTCTCAAGACCAGAGGTCTCTGCTTACAAGCGCATAGCAGCGCCTCAC
GTTTTGATAGCAGCGCCTCACGTTTTGATAGCAGCGCCTCACGTTTTGATAGCAGCGCCTCACGTTTTGC
AACCAGAAGAGACCTGTGCTTCACTCCTCAGGTGCAGGCTGCCTATCAGAAGGTGGTGGCTGGTGTGGCC
AATGCCCTGGCTCACAAATACCACTGAGATCTTTTTCCCTCTGCCAAAAATTATGGGGACATCATGAAGC
CCCTTGAGCATCTGACTTCTGGCTAATAAAGGAAATTTATTTTCATTGCAATAGTGTGTTGGAATTTTTT
GTGTCTCTCACTCGGAAGGACATATGGGAGGGCAAATCATTTAAAACATCAGAATGAGTATTTGGTTTAG
AGTTTGGCAACATATGCCCATATGCTGGCTGCCATGAACAAAGGTTGGCTATAAAGAGGTCATCAGTATA
TGAAACAGCCCCCTGCTGTCCATTCCTTATTCCATAGAAAAGCCTTGACTTGAGGTTAGATTTTTTTTAT
ATTTTGTTTTGTGTTATTTTTTTCTTTAACATCCCTAAAATTTTCCTTACATGTTTTACTAGCCAGATTT
TTCCTCCTCTCCTGACTACTCCCAGTCATAGCTGTCCCTCTTCTCTTATGGAGATCCCGAGCGGTGCGTT
TTTATGCTTGTAGTATTGTATAATGTTTTTAAGATCCAAGCTTCTGACCTCTTCTCTTCCTCCCACAGGG
CCTCGAGACAATTGCATCGATGGTACCAGTGAAAGTCTGCAATGAATTCGAGTTGGCGCGCCTGTCATTC
TAAATCTCTCTTTCAGCCTAAAGCTTTTTCCCCGTATCCCCCCAGGTGTCTGCAGGCTCAAAGAGCAGCG
AGAAGCGTTCAGAGGAAAGCGATCCCGTGCCACCTTCCCCGTGCCCGGGCTGTCCCCGCACGCTGCCGGC
TCGGGGATGCGGGGGGAGCGCCGGACCGGAGCGGAGCCCCGGGCGGCTCGCTGCTGCCCCCTAGCGGGGG
AGGGACGTAATTACATCCCTGGGGGCTTTGGGAGGGGGCTGTCCCCGTGAGCTCCCAGGCGCGCCTGTCA
TTCTAAATCTCTCTTTCAGCCTAAAGCTTTTTCCCCGTATCCCCCCAGGTGTCTGCAGGCTCAAAGAGCA
GCGAGAAGCGTTCAGAGGAAAGCGATCCCGTGCCACCTTCCCCGTGCCCGGGCTGTCCCCGCACGCTGCC
GGCTCGGGGATGCGGGGGGAGCGCCGGACCGGAGCGGAGCCCCGGGCGGCTCGCTGCTGCCCCCTAGCGG
GGGAGGGACGTAATTACATCCCTGGGGGCTTTGGGGGGGGGCTGTCCCCGTGAGCTCCCAGGCGCGCCAA
CTCGGTACCGTATCGATGTCGACGTTAACGCTAGTGATATCAACTTTGTATAGAAAAGTTGGCTCCGAAT
TCGCCCTTGACAGCAGAGATCCAGTTTGGTTAATTAATTGGCTCCGGTGCCCGTCAGTGGGCAGAGCGCA
CATCGCCCACAGTCCCCGAGAAGTTGTGGGGAGGGGTCGGCAATTGAACCGGTGCCTAGAGAAGGTGGCG
CGGGGTAAACTGGGAAAGTGATGTCGTGTACTGGCTCCGCCTTTTTCCCGAGGGTGGGGGAGAACCGTAT
ATAAGTGCAGTAGTCGCCGTGAACGTTCTTTTTCGCAACGGGTTTGCCGCCAGAACACAGGTAAGTGCCG
TGTGTGGTTCCCGCGGGCCTGGCCTCTTTACGGGTTATGGCCCTTGCGTGCCTTGAATTACTTCCACCTG
GCTGCAGTACGTGATTCTTGATCCCGAGCTTCGGGTTGGAAGTGGGTGGGAGAGTTCGAGGCCTTGCGCT
TAAGGAGCCCCTTCGCCTCGTGCTTGAGTTGAGGCCTGGCCTGGGCGCTGGGGCCGCCGCGTGCGAATCT
GGTGGCACCTTCGCGCCTGTCTCGCTGCTTTCGATAAGTCTCTAGCCATTTAAAATTTTTGATGACCTGC
TGCGACGCTTTTTTTCTGGCAAGATAGTCTTGTAAATGCGGGCCAAGATCTGCACACTGGTATTTCGGTT
TTTGGGGCCGCGGGCGGCGACGGGGCCCGTGCGTCCCAGCGCACATGTTCGGCGAGGCGGGGCCTGCGAG
CGCGGCCACCGAGAATCGGACGGGGGTAGTCTCAAGCTGGCCGGCCTGCTCTGGTGCCTGGCCTCGCGCC
GCCGTGTATCGCCCCGCCCTGGGCGGCAAGGCTGGCCCGGTCGGCACCAGTTGCGTGAGCGGAAAGATGG
CCGCTTCCCGGCCCTGCTGCAGGGAGCTCAAAATGGAGGACGCGGCGCTCGGGAGAGCGGGCGGGTGAGT
CACCCACACAAAGGAAAAGGGCCTTTCCGTCCTCAGCCGTCGCTTCATGTGACTCCACGGAGTACCGGGC
GCCGTCCAGGCACCTCGATTAGTTCTCGAGCTTTTGGAGTACGTCGTCTTTAGGTTGGGGGGAGGGGTTT
TATGCGATGGAGTTTCCCCACACTGAGTGGGTGGAGACTGAAGTTAGGCCAGCTTGGCACTTGATGTAAT
TCTCCTTGGAATTTGCCCTTTTTGAGTTTGGATCTTGGTTCATTCTCAAGCCTCAGACAGTGGTTCAAAG
TTTTTTTCTTCCATTTCAGGTGTCGTGAGAAGGGCGAATTCGACCCAAGTTTGTACAAAAAAGCAGGCTC
GCCACCATGGTGAGCAAGGGCGAGGAGCTGTTCACCGGGGTGGTGCCCATCCTGGTCGAGCTGGACGGCG
ACGTAAACGGCCACAAGTTCAGCGTGAGGGGCGAGGGCGAGGGCGATGCCACCAACGGCAAGCTGACCCT
GAAGTTCATCTGCACCACCGGCAAGCTGCCCGTGCCCTGGCCCACCCTCGTGACCACCCTGAGCCACGGC
GTGCAGTGCTTCGCCCGCTACCCCGACCACATGAAGCAGCACGACTTCTTCAAGTCCGCCATGCCCGAAG
GCTACGTCCAGGAGCGCACCATCTTCTTCAAGGACGACGGCACCTACAAGACCCGCGCCGAGGTGAAGTT
CGAGGGCGACACCCTAGTGAACCGCATCGAGCTGAAGGGCGTCGACTTCAAGGAGGACGGCAACATCCTG
GGGCACAAGCTGGAGTACAACTTCAACAGCCACAACATCTATATCATGGCCGTCAAGCAGAAGAACGGCA
TCAAGGTGAACTTCAAGATCCGCCACAACGTGGAGGACGGCAGCGTGCAGCTCGCCGACCACTACCAGCA
GAACACCCCCATCGGCGACGGCCCCGTGCTGCTGCCCGACAGCCACTACCTGAGCACCCAGTCCGTGCTG
AGCAAAGACCCCAACGAGAAGCGCGATCACATGGTCCTGCTGGAGTTCCGCACCGCCGCCGGGATCACTC
TCGGCATGGACGAGCTGTACAAGTAATACCACCCAGCTTTCTTGTACAAAGTGGTACGCGTGAATTCACT
CCTCAGGTGCAGGCTGCCTATCAGAAGGTGGTGGCTGGTGTGGCCAATGCCCTGGCTCACAAATACCACT
GAGATCTTTTTCCCTCTGCCAAAAATTATGGGGACATCATGAAGCCCCTTGAGCATCTGACTTCTGGCTA
ATAAAGGAAATTTATTTTCATTGCAATAGTGTGTTGGAATTTTTTGTGTCTCTCACTCGGAAGGACATAT
GGGAGGGCAAATCATTTAAAACATCAGAATGAGTATTTGGTTTAGAGTTTGGCAACATATGCCCATATGC
TGGCTGCCATGAACAAAGGTTGGCTATAAAGAGGTCATCAGTATATGAAACAGCCCCCTGCTGTCCATTC
CTTATTCCATAGAAAAGCCTTGACTTGAGGTTAGATTTTTTTTATATTTTGTTTTGTGTTATTTTTTTCT
TTAACATCCCTAAAATTTTCCTTACATGTTTTACTAGCCAGATTTTTCCTCCTCTCCTGACTACTCCCAG
TCATAGCTGTCCCTCTTCTCTTATGGAGATCCCTCGACCTGCAGCCCAAGCTTGGCGTAATCATGGTCAT
AGCTGTTTCCTGTGTGAAATTGTTATCCGCTCACAATTCCACACAACATACGAGCCGGAAGCATAAAGTG
TAAAGCCTGGGGTGCCTAATGAGTGAGCTAACTCACATTAATTGCGTTGCGCTCACTGCCCGCTTTCCAG
TCGGGAAACCTGTCGTGCCAGCGGATCGACAGTACTAAGCTTGGTCTAATACCCAATCTCTCGTCTTATC
CAGATGTTTTATACGCCTCTGGCCCGTGTCTCAAAATCTCTGATGTTACATTGCACAAGATAAAATAATA
TCATCATGAACAATAAAACTGTCTGCTTACATAAACAGTAATACAAGGGGTGTTATGAGCCATATTCAAC
GGGAAACGTCGAGGCCGCGATTAAATTCCAACATGGATGCTGATTTATATGGGTATAAATGGGCTCGCGA
TAATGTCGGGCAATCAGGTGCGACAATCTATCGCTTGTATGGGAAGCCCGATGCGCCAGAGTTGTTTCTG
AAACATGGCAAAGGTAGCGTTGCCAATGATGTTACAGATGAGATGGTCAGACTAAACTGGCTGACGGAAT
TTATGCCTCTTCCGACCATCAAGCATTTTATCCGTACTCCTGATGATGCATGGTTACTCACCACTGCGAT
CCCCGGAAAAACAGCATTCCAGGTATTAGAAGAATATCCTGATTCAGGTGAAAATATTGTTGATGCGCTG
GCAGTGTTCCTGCGCCGGTTGCATTCGATTCCTGTTTGTAATTGTCCTTTTAACAGCGATCGCGTATTTC
GTCTCGCTCAGGCGCAATCACGAATGAATAACGGTTTGGTTGATGCGAGTGATTTTGATGACGAGCGTAA
TGGCTGGCCTGTTGAACAAGTCTGGAAAGAAATGCATAAACTTTTGCCATTCTCACCGGATTCAGTCGTC
ACTCATGGTGATTTCTCACTTGATAACCTTATTTTTGACGAGGGGAAATTAATAGGTTGTATTGATGTTG
GACGAGTCGGAATCGCAGACCGATACCAGGATCTTGCCATCCTATGGAACTGCCTCGGTGAGTTTTCTCC
TTCATTACAGAAACGGCTTTTTCAAAAATATGGTATTGATAATCCTGATATGAATAAATTGCAGTTTCAT
TTGATGCTCGATGAGTTTTTCTAATCAGAATTGGTTAATTGGTTGTAACACTGGCAGAGCATTACGCTGA
CTTGACGGGACGGCGCAAGCTCATGACCAAAATCCCTTAACGTGAGTTACGCGTCGTTCCACTGAGCGTC
AGAGGTATCACTAGTATTACAGAGGTAAGTTATAACAGTCGCCTAACCC
Features (pLannotate 1.2.2; 28 found; start..end, strand, type, name):
     87..675     -  rep_origin     ori: high-copy-number ColE1/pMB1/pBR322/pUC origin of replication
    846..1706    -  CDS            AmpR: β-lactamase; bla; confers resistance to ampicillin, carbenicillin, and related antibiotics
   1707..1778    -  promoter       AmpR promoter: bla
   1857..2456    +  CDS            PuroR: puromycin N-acetyltransferase; pac from Streptomyces alboniger; confers resistance to puromycin
   2461..2541    +  CDS            HBB (fragment): HBB_PONPY - Experimental evidence at transcript level: Swiss-Prot protein existence level 2. Involved in oxygen transport from the lung to the various peripheral tissues. From Pongo pygmaeus (Bornean orangutan).
   2612..2667    +  polyA_signal   β-globin poly(A) signal: rabbit β-globin polyadenylation signal (Gil and Proudfoot, 1987)
   3646..3666    +  protein_bind   attB4: mutant version of attB; core recombination site for the Gateway® BP reaction BP Clonase™
   3734..3945    +  promoter       EF-1α core promoter: core promoter for human elongation factor EF-1α
   3946..4884    +  intron         EF-1α intron A: intron upstream of the start codon of human EF-1α
   4911..4931    +  protein_bind   attB1: mutant version of attB; core recombination site for the Gateway® BP reaction BP Clonase™
   4951..5646    +  CDS            mKate2: mKate2 is a basic (constitutively fluorescent) red fluorescent protein published in 2009, derived from Entacmaea quadricolor. It is reported to be a rapidly-maturing monomer with moderate acid sensitivity.
   5666..5690    -  protein_bind   attB2: mutant version of attB; recombination site for the Gateway® BP reaction BP Clonase™
   5830..5904    +  CDS            HBB (fragment): HBB_PONPY - Experimental evidence at transcript level: Swiss-Prot protein existence level 2. Involved in oxygen transport from the lung to the various peripheral tissues. From Pongo pygmaeus (Bornean orangutan).
   5975..6030    +  polyA_signal   β-globin poly(A) signal: rabbit β-globin polyadenylation signal (Gil and Proudfoot, 1987)
   6414..6439    +  misc_feature   SA: splice acceptor site
   7111..7131    +  protein_bind   attB4: mutant version of attB; core recombination site for the Gateway® BP reaction BP Clonase™
   7199..7410    +  promoter       EF-1α core promoter: core promoter for human elongation factor EF-1α
   7411..8349    +  intron         EF-1α intron A: intron upstream of the start codon of human EF-1α
   8376..8396    +  protein_bind   attB1: mutant version of attB; core recombination site for the Gateway® BP reaction BP Clonase™
   8407..9123    +  CDS            EBFP2: EBFP2 is a basic (constitutively fluorescent) blue fluorescent protein published in 2007, derived from Aequorea victoria. It is reported to be a rapidly-maturing monomer with moderate acid sensitivity.
   9131..9155    -  protein_bind   attB2: mutant version of attB; recombination site for the Gateway® BP reaction BP Clonase™
   9159..9239    +  CDS            HBB (fragment): HBB_PONPY - Experimental evidence at transcript level: Swiss-Prot protein existence level 2. Involved in oxygen transport from the lung to the various peripheral tissues. From Pongo pygmaeus (Bornean orangutan).
   9310..9365    +  polyA_signal   β-globin poly(A) signal: rabbit β-globin polyadenylation signal (Gil and Proudfoot, 1987)
   9748..9770    -  protein_bind   lac operator (fragment): The lac repressor binds to the lac operator to inhibit transcription in E. coli. This inhibition can be relieved by adding lactose or isopropyl-β-D-thiogalactopyranoside (IPTG). lac repressor encoded by lacI
   9774..9804    -  promoter       lac promoter: promoter for the E. coli lac operon
   9819..9840    -  protein_bind   CAP binding site: CAP binding activates transcription in the presence of cAMP. E. coli catabolite activator protein
   9853..9892    -  CDS            lacI (fragment): lac repressor; lacI; The lac repressor binds to the lac operator to inhibit transcription in E. coli. This inhibition can be relieved by adding lactose or isopropyl-β-D-thiogalactopyranoside (IPTG).
  10065..10874   +  CDS            KanR: aminoglycoside phosphotransferase; aph(3')-Ia; confers resistance to kanamycin in bacteria or G418 (Geneticin®) in eukaryotes
