[The description below was written by a language model from this plasmid's Addgene catalogue record and pLannotate feature annotations shown in this document.]
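Description:
LSB-hsa-miR-424-3p is an 11 kb mammalian expression plasmid built on the Low Sensor Backbone (LSB) and designed as a two-colour fluorescent sensor of microRNA activity. It replicates in E. coli from a high-copy ColE1/pUC-type origin and carries both β-lactamase (ampicillin) and aph(3')-Ia (kanamycin) markers, matching the dual selection listed in the record. A puromycin N-acetyltransferase gene followed by a rabbit β-globin poly(A) signal provides a marker for mammalian cells, but the annotation shows no dedicated promoter upstream of it.

The payload is two parallel transcription units of the same design. Each has a human EF-1α core promoter with intron A, a fluorescent protein coding sequence flanked by Gateway attB1/attB2 scars (with attB4 upstream of the promoter), and a β-globin 3' region with its poly(A) signal. The first unit expresses the red protein mKate2 and, according to the record, has a target site for hsa-miR-424-3p in its 3' UTR. This site is not annotated, but it presumably lies in the unannotated stretch between attB2 and the β-globin sequences. The second unit expresses EBFP2 without the target and acts as an internal reference for delivery and expression. When the cognate miRNA is active in transfected cells, the mKate2 transcript is repressed, so the drop in red fluorescence relative to blue measures miRNA activity.

The depositor warns that the repeated poly(A) elements make the plasmid inherently unstable, and that the physical plasmid has short insertions flanking the puromycin coding region that do not impair selection. The catalogue's Entrez gene link points to MIR423, which does not match the miR-424-3p name of the insert.
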