Addgene plasmid #103519: LSB-hsa-miR-424-3p
Purpose: Used to sense miRNA activity using fluorescence based tools. hsa-miR-424-3p target in 3' UTR of of mKate. miRNA activity can be measured by the repression of mKate2 relative to EBFP2 fluorescent proteins . Plasmid is inherently unstable; please see Depositor Comments
Depositing lab: Ron Weiss. Depositing organization: Massachusetts Institute of Technology. Publication: A mixed antagonistic/synergistic miRNA repression model enables accurate predictions of multi-input miRNA sensor activity. Gam JJ, Babb J, Weiss R. Nat Commun. 2018 Jun 22;9(1):2430. doi: 10.1038/s41467-018-04575-0. PubMed 29934631.
Backbone
  Vector backbone: Low Sensor Backbone (LSB)
  Vector type: Mammalian Expression, Synthetic Biology
Growth in bacteria
  Bacterial resistance: Ampicillin and Kanamycin, 100 & 50 μg/mL
  Growth temperature: 30°C
  Growth strain: NEB Stable
  Copy number: High Copy
Gene/Insert
  Gene/Insert name: hsa-miR-424-3p target
  Species: H. sapiens (human)
  Entrez Gene: MIR423 (a.k.a. MIRN423, hsa-mir-423, mir-423)
  Promoter: EF-1a
  Cloning method: Gibson Cloning
Terms and licenses: Academic/Nonprofit Terms; Industry Terms: Not Available to Industry
Depositor comments: Please note that this plasmid is inherently unstable due to a repeating poly A element. We recommend performing a diagnostic digest on multiple colonies upon receipt. The depositors would like to note the presence of several discrepancies between the depositor sequence and physical plasmid sequence. In particular, the sequences upstream and downstream of the puromycin coding region have 10 bp insertions which do not affect the ability to perform puromycin selection. The sequences for those regions within the physical plasmids are as follows: Upstream of Puro: GAATTCGACCGCCTGTCTCAAGGTGCCACC; Downstream of Puro: GCTTTGAGACTACGCGTGAATTCACTCCTC.
How to cite: LSB-hsa-miR-424-3p was a gift from Ron Weiss (Addgene plasmid # 103519 ; http://n2t.net/addgene:103519 ; RRID:Addgene_103519)
