>Addgene plasmid #103519 | LSB-hsa-miR-424-3p | depositor partial sequence | sequence record 196086 | hsa-miR-424-3p target
ATAGCAGCGCCTCACGTTTTG
