>Addgene plasmid #103519 | LSB-hsa-miR-424-3p | addgene partial sequence | sequence record 272169 | mKate2-F 5'-ACCCGCTAAGAACCTCAAGA-3'
GAATCAAGGAGGCCGACAAAGAGACATACGTCGAGCAGCACGAGGTGGCTGTGGCCAGATACTGCGACCT
CCCTAGCAAACTGGGGCACAAACTTAATTGAGAATTCTACCACCCAGCTTTCTTGTACAAAGTGGTACGT
CTCAAGACCAGAGGTCTCTGCTTACAAGCGCATAGCAGCGCCTCACGTTTTGATAGCAGCGCCTCACGTT
TTGATAGCAGCGCCTCACGTTTTGATAGCAGCGCCTCACGTTTTGCAACCAGAAGAGACCTGTGCTTCAC
TCCTCAGGTGCAGGCTGCCTATCAGAAGGTGGTGGCTGGTGTGGCCAATGCCCTGGCTCACAAATACCAC
TGAGATCTTTTTCCCTCTGCCAAAAATTATGGGGACATCATGAAGCCCCTTGAGCATCTGACTTCTGGCT
AATAAAGGAAATTTATTTTCATTGCAATAGTGTGTTGGAATTTTTTGTGTCTCTCACTCGGAAGGACATA
TGGGAGGGCAAATCATTTAAAACATCAGAATGAGTATTTGGTTTAGAGTTTGGCAACATATGCCCATATG
CTGGCTGCCATGAACAAA
